Addgene plasmid #13281: pGEX-4T2-14-3-3 tau GST
Depositing lab: Michael Yaffe. Depositing organization: Massachusetts Institute of Technology. Publication: The structural basis for 14-3-3:phosphopeptide binding specificity. Yaffe MB, Rittinger K, Volinia S, Caron PR, Aitken A, Leffers H, Gamblin SJ, Smerdon SJ, Cantley LC. Cell. 1997 Dec 26. 91(7):961-71. 10.1016/S0092-8674(00)80487-0 PubMed 9428519.
Backbone
  Vector backbone: pGEX-4T2
  Backbone manufacturer: Amersham
  Backbone size w/o insert (bp): 4970
  Vector type: Bacterial Expression
Growth in bacteria
  Bacterial resistance: Ampicillin, 100 μg/mL
  Growth temperature: 37°C
  Growth strain: DH5alpha
  Copy number: High Copy
Gene/Insert
  Gene/Insert name: 14-3-3 tao (alt name: 14-3-3 theta)
  Species: H. sapiens (human)
  Entrez Gene: YWHAQ (a.k.a. 14-3-3, 1C5, HS1)
  Tag / fusion protein: GST (N terminal on backbone)
  Cloning method: Restriction Enzyme
  Sequencing primers: 5′ pGEX
Resource information
  A portion of this plasmid was derived from a plasmid made by: cDNA from Gerd Walz lab.
Terms and licenses: Academic/Nonprofit Terms; Industry Terms: Not Available to Industry
Depositor comments: Uses stop codons of pGEX backbone rather than 14-3-3 and contains a small extra C-terminal extension. This has been corrected in the HA-tagged constructs.
How to cite: pGEX-4T2-14-3-3 tau GST was a gift from Michael Yaffe (Addgene plasmid # 13281 ; http://n2t.net/addgene:13281 ; RRID:Addgene_13281)
