[The description below was written by a language model from this plasmid's Addgene catalogue record.]
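Description:
pGEX-4T2-14-3-3 tau GST is a bacterial expression plasmid built on the commercial pGEX-4T2 backbone (about 4.97 kb without insert). It is maintained as a high-copy plasmid in E. coli under ampicillin selection. The insert is the human 14-3-3 tau isoform, also known as 14-3-3 theta and encoded by the YWHAQ gene. It was placed by restriction-enzyme cloning downstream of, and in frame with, the glutathione S-transferase coding sequence supplied by the vector, so the product is an N-terminal GST fusion. The cDNA was derived from a plasmid obtained from another laboratory. No feature table accompanies the record, so the promoter, origin and cloning sites are not explicitly listed. Vectors of the pGEX-4T series generally use an IPTG-inducible tac promoter with a plasmid-borne lacI repressor gene, and they encode a thrombin cleavage site between GST and the fusion partner.

One caveat is noted by the depositor: the 14-3-3 open reading frame does not end at its own stop codon. Translation instead reads through into the vector and terminates at the pGEX backbone stop codons, so the recombinant protein carries a short non-native C-terminal extension. The depositor states that this was corrected in the related HA-tagged constructs.

The plasmid is suited to producing GST-14-3-3 tau in bacteria for glutathione-affinity purification and for pull-down or in vitro binding assays. This fits the associated publication, which examined the structural basis of 14-3-3 binding specificity for phosphopeptides. The insert size is not stated in the record.
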