>Addgene plasmid #13281 | pGEX-4T2-14-3-3 tau GST | addgene partial sequence | sequence record 19651 | 13281 with pGEX5'
AAACGCATGGAGAAGACTGAGCTGATCCAGAAGGCCAAGCTGGCCGAGCAGGCCGAGCGCTACGACGACA
TGGCCACCTGCATGAAGGCAGTGACCGAGCAGGGCGCCGAGCTGTCCAACGAGGAGCGCAACCTGCTCTC
CGTGGCCTACAAGAACGTGGTCGGGGGCCGCAGGTCCGCCTGGAGGGTCATCTCTAGCATCGAGCAGAAG
ACCGACACCTCCGACAAGAAGTTGCAGCTGATTAAGGACTATCGGGAGAAAGTGGAGTCCGAGCTGAGAT
CCATCTGCACCACGGTGCTGGAATTGTTGGATAAATATTTAATAGCCAATGCAACTAATCCAGAGAGTAA
GGTCTTCTATCTGAAAATGAAGGGTGATTACTTCCGGTACCTTGCTGAAGTTGCGTGTGGTGATGATCGA
AAACAAACGATAGATAATTCCCAAGGAGCTTACCAAGAGGCATTTGATATAAGCAAGAAAGAGATGCAAC
CCACACACCCAATCCGCCTGGGGCTTGCTCTTAACTTTTCTGTATTTTACTATGAGATTCTTAATAACCC
AGAGCTTGCCTGCAC
