>Addgene plasmid #13281 | pGEX-4T2-14-3-3 tau GST | addgene partial sequence | sequence record 128594 | pGEX3 5'-CCGGGAGCTGCATGTGTCAGAGG-3'
TCACGATGCGGCCGCTCGAGTCGACCCGGGAAATTCCGGGGACTGTTTCTAGCCCCTTCTGCCNCATCAC
ATTCTTCTCCTGCANTGTCTGATGTCCAAAGTGTTAGGTTGTCTCTAAGCNACTGCATGATGAGGGTGCT
GTCTTTGTATGAGTCTTCATTCAGTGTATCAAGTTCAGCAATGGCCTCATCAAAAGCCGTTTTAGCCAGC
GTGCAGGCAAGCTCTGGGTTATTAAGAATCTCATAGTAAAATACAGAAAAGTTAAGAGCAAGCCCCAGGC
GGATTGGGTGTGTGGGTTGCATCTCTTTCTTGCTTATATCAAATGCCTCTTGGTAAGCTCCTTGGGAATT
ATCTATCGTTTGTTTTCGATCATCACCACACGCAACTTCAGCAAGGTACCGGAAGTAATCACCCTTCATT
TTCAGATAGAAGACCTTACTCTCTGGATTAGTTGCATTGGCTATTAAATATTTATCCAACAATTCCAGCA
CCGTGGTGCAGATGGATCTCAGCTCGGACTCCACTTTCTCCCGATAGTCCTTAATCAGCTGCAACTTCTT
GTCGGAGGTGTCGGTCTTCTGCTCGATGCTAGAGATGACCCTCCAGGCGGACCTGCGGCCCCCGACCACG
TTCTTGTAGGCCACGGAGAGCAGGTTGCGCTCCTCG
